>Addgene plasmid #77179 | ABL2 gRNA (BRDN0001146737) | addgene full sequence | sequence record 187266 | Addgene Assembled Sequence
CCCGGGTGCAAAGATGGATAAAGTTTTAAACAGAGAGGAATCTTTGCAGCTAATGGACCTTCTAGGTCTT
GAAAGGAGTGGGAATTGGCTCCGGTGCCCGTCAGTGGGCAGAGCGCACATCGCCCACAGTCCCCGAGAAG
TTGGGGGGAGGGGTCGGCAATTGATCCGGTGCCTAGAGAAGGTGGCGCGGGGTAAACTGGGAAAGTGATG
TCGTGTACTGGCTCCGCCTTTTTCCCGAGGGTGGGGGAGAACCGTATATAAGTGCAGTAGTCGCCGTGAA
CGTTCTTTTTCGCAACGGGTTTGCCGCCAGAACACAGGTAAGTGCCGTGTGTGGTTCCCGCGGGCCTGGC
CTCTTTACGGGTTATGGCCCTTGCGTGCCTTGAATTACTTCCACCTGGCTGCAGTACGTGATTCTTGATC
CCGAGCTTCGGGTTGGAAGTGGGTGGGAGAGTTCGAGGCCTTGCGCTTAAGGAGCCCCTTCGCCTCGTGC
TTGAGTTGAGGCCTGGCCTGGGCGCTGGGGCCGCCGCGTGCGAATCTGGTGGCACCTTCGCGCCTGTCTC
GCTGCTTTCGATAAGTCTCTAGCCATTTAAAATTTTTGATGACCTGCTGCGACGCTTTTTTTCTGGCAAG
ATAGTCTTGTAAATGCGGGCCAAGATCTGCACACTGGTATTTCGGTTTTTGGGGCCGCGGGCGGCGACGG
GGCCCGTGCGTCCCAGCGCACATGTTCGGCGAGGCGGGGCCTGCGAGCGCGGCCACCGAGAATCGGACGG
GGGTAGTCTCAAGCTGGCCGGCCTGCTCTGGTGCCTGGCCTCGCGCCGCCGTGTATCGCCCCGCCCTGGG
CGGCAAGGCTGGCCCGGTCGGCACCAGTTGCGTGAGCGGAAAGATGGCCGCTTCCCGGCCCTGCTGCAGG
GAGCTCAAAATGGAGGACGCGGCGCTCGGGAGAGCGGGCGGGTGAGTCACCCACACAAAGGAAAAGGGCC
TTTCCGTCCTCAGCCGTCGCTTCATGTGACTCCACGGAGTACCGGGCGCCGTCCAGGCACCTCGATTAGT
TCTCGAGCTTTTGGAGTACGTCGTCTTTAGGTTGGGGGGAGGGGTTTTATGCGATGGAGTTTCCCCACAC
TGAGTGGGTGGAGACTGAAGTTAGGCCAGCTTGGCACTTGATGTAATTCTCCTTGGAATTTGCCCTTTTT
GAGTTTGGATCTTGGTTCATTCTCAAGCCTCAGACAGTGGTTCAAAGTTTTTTTCTTCCATTTCAGGTGT
CGTGACGTACGGCCACCATGACCGAGTACAAGCCCACGGTGCGCCTCGCCACCCGCGACGACGTCCCCAG
GGCCGTACGCACCCTCGCCGCCGCGTTCGCCGACTACCCCGCCACGCGCCACACCGTCGATCCGGACCGC
CACATCGAGCGGGTCACCGAGCTGCAAGAACTCTTCCTCACGCGCGTCGGGCTCGACATCGGCAAGGTGT
GGGTCGCGGACGACGGCGCCGCCGTGGCGGTCTGGACCACGCCGGAGAGCGTCGAAGCGGGGGCGGTGTT
CGCCGAGATCGGCCCGCGCATGGCCGAGTTGAGCGGTTCCCGGCTGGCCGCGCAGCAACAGATGGAAGGC
CTCCTGGCGCCGCACCGGCCCAAGGAGCCCGCGTGGTTCCTGGCCACCGTCGGAGTCTCGCCCGACCACC
AGGGCAAGGGTCTGGGCAGCGCCGTCGTGCTCCCCGGAGTGGAGGCGGCCGAGCGCGCCGGGGTGCCCGC
CTTCCTGGAGACCTCCGCGCCCCGCAACCTCCCCTTCTACGAGCGGCTCGGCTTCACCGTCACCGCCGAC
GTCGAGGTGCCCGAAGGACCGCGCACCTGGTGCATGACCCGCAAGCCCGGTGCCTGAACGCGTTAAGTCG
ACAATCAACCTCTGGATTACAAAATTTGTGAAAGATTGACTGGTATTCTTAACTATGTTGCTCCTTTTAC
GCTATGTGGATACGCTGCTTTAATGCCTTTGTATCATGCTATTGCTTCCCGTATGGCTTTCATTTTCTCC
TCCTTGTATAAATCCTGGTTGCTGTCTCTTTATGAGGAGTTGTGGCCCGTTGTCAGGCAACGTGGCGTGG
TGTGCACTGTGTTTGCTGACGCAACCCCCACTGGTTGGGGCATTGCCACCACCTGTCAGCTCCTTTCCGG
GACTTTCGCTTTCCCCCTCCCTATTGCCACGGCGGAACTCATCGCCGCCTGCCTTGCCCGCTGCTGGACA
GGGGCTCGGCTGTTGGGCACTGACAATTCCGTGGTGTTGTCGGGGAAATCATCGTCCTTTCCTTGGCTGC
TCGCCTGTGTTGCCACCTGGATTCTGCGCGGGACGTCCTTCTGCTACGTCCCTTCGGCCCTCAATCCAGC
GGACCTTCCTTCCCGCGGCCTGCTGCCGGCTCTGCGGCCTCTTCCGCGTCTTCGCCTTCGCCCTCAGACG
AGTCGGATCTCCCTTTGGGCCGCCTCCCCGCGTCGACTTTAAGACCAATGACTTACAAGGCAGCTGTAGA
TCTTAGCCACTTTTTAAAAGAAAAGGGGGGACTGGAAGGGCTAATTCACTCCCAACGAAGACAAGATCTG
CTTTTTGCTTGTACTGGGTCTCTCTGGTTAGACCAGATCTGAGCCTGGGAGCTCTCTGGCTAACTAGGGA
ACCCACTGCTTAAGCCTCAATAAAGCTTGCCTTGAGTGCTTCAAGTAGTGTGTGCCCGTCTGTTGTGTGA
CTCTGGTAACTAGAGATCCCTCAGACCCTTTTAGTCAGTGTGGAAAATCTCTAGCAGTACGTATAGTAGT
TCATGTCATCTTATTATTCAGTATTTATAACTTGCAAAGAAATGAATATCAGAGAGTGAGAGGAACTTGT
TTATTGCAGCTTATAATGGTTACAAATAAAGCAATAGCATCACAAATTTCACAAATAAAGCATTTTTTTC
ACTGCATTCTAGTTGTGGTTTGTCCAAACTCATCAATGTATCTTATCATGTCTGGCTCTAGCTATCCCGC
CCCTAACTCCGCCCATCCCGCCCCTAACTCCGCCCAGTTCCGCCCATTCTCCGCCCCATGGCTGACTAAT
TTTTTTTATTTATGCAGAGGCCGAGGCCGCCTCGGCCTCTGAGCTATTCCAGAAGTAGTGAGGAGGCTTT
TTTGGAGGCCTAGGGACGTACCCAATTCGCCCTATAGTGAGTCGTATTACGCGCGCTCACTGGCCGTCGT
TTTACAACGTCGTGACTGGGAAAACCCTGGCGTTACCCAACTTAATCGCCTTGCAGCACATCCCCCTTTC
GCCAGCTGGCGTAATAGCGAAGAGGCCCGCACCGATCGCCCTTCCCAACAGTTGCGCAGCCTGAATGGCG
AATGGG
[124 nt withheld, positions 3367-3490]
C
[91 nt withheld, positions 3492-3582]
A
[49 nt withheld, positions 3584-3632]
CCTTTGACGTTGGAGTCCACGTTCTTT
[37 nt withheld, positions 3660-3696]
ACCCTATCTCGGTCTATTCTTTTGATTTATAAGGGATTTTGCCGATTTCGGCCTATTGGTTAAAAAATGA
GCTGATTTAACAAAAATTTAACGCGAATTTTAACAAAATATTAACGCTTACAATTTAGGTGGCACTTTTC
GGGGAAATGTGCGCGGAACCCCTATTTGTTTATTTTTCTAAATACATTCAAATATGTATCCGCTCATGAG
ACAATAACCCTGATAAATGCTTCAATAATATTGAAAAAGGAAGAGTATGAGTATTCAACATTTCCGTGTC
GCCCTTATTCCCTTTTTTGCGGCATTTTGCCTTCCTGTTTTTGCTCACCCAGAAACGCTGGTGAAAGTAA
AAGATGCTGAAGATCAGTTGGGTGCACGAGTGGGTTACATCGAACTGGATCTCAACAGCGGTAAGATCCT
TGAGAGTTTTCGCCCCGAAGAACGTTTTCCAATGATGAGCACTTTTAAAGTTCTGCTATGTGGCGCGGTA
TTATCCCGTATTGACGCCGGGCAAGAGCAACTCGGTCGCCGCATACACTATTCTCAGAATGACTTGGTTG
AGTACTCACCAGTCACAGAAAAGCATCTTACGGATGGCATGACAGTAAGAGAATTATGCAGTGCTGCCAT
AACCATGAGTGATAACACTGCGGCCAACTTACTTCTGACAACGATCGGAGGACCGAAGGAGCTAACCGCT
TTTTTGCACAACATGGGGGATCATGTAACTCGCCTTGATCGTTGGGAACCGGAGCTGAATGAAGCCATAC
CAAACGACGAGCGTGACACCACGATGCCTGTAGCAATGGCAACAACGTTGCGCAAACTATTAACTGGCGA
ACTACTTACTCTAGCTTCCCGGCAACAATTAATAGACTGGATGGAGGCGGATAAAGTTGCAGGACCACTT
CTGCGCTCGGCCCTTCCGGCTGGCTGGTTTATTGCTGATAAATCTGGAGCCGGTGAGCGTGGGTCTCGCG
GTATCATTGCAGCACTGGGGCCAGATGGTAAGCCCTCCCGTATCGTAGTTATCTACACGACGGGGAGTCA
GGCAACTATGGATGAACGAAATAGACAGATCGCTGAGATAGGTGCCTCACTGATTAAGCATTGGTAACTG
TCAGACCAAGTTTACTCATATATACTTTAGATTGATTTAAAACTTCATTTTTAATTTAAAAGGATCTAGG
TGAAGATCCTTTTTGATAATCTCATGACCAAAATCCCTTAACGTGAGTTTTCGTTCCACTGAGCGTCAGA
CCCCGTAGAAAAGATCAAAGGATCTTCTTGAGATCCTTTTTTTCTGCGCGTAATCTGCTGCTTGCAAACA
AAAAAACCACCGCTACCAGCGGTGGTTTGTTTGCCGGATCAAGAGCTACCAACTCTTTTTCCGAAGGTAA
CTGGCTTCAGCAGAGCGCAGATACCAAATACTGTTCTTCTAGTGTAGCCGTAGTTAGGCCACCACTTCAA
GAACTCTGTAGCACCGCCTACATACCTCGCTCTGCTAATCCTGTTACCAGTGGCTGCTGCCAGTGGCGAT
AAGTCGTGTCTTACCGGGTTGGACTCAAGACGATAGTTACCGGATAAGGCGCAGCGGTCGGGCTGAACGG
GGGGTTCGTGCACACAGCCCAGCTTGGAGCGAACGACCTACACCGAACTGAGATACCTACAGCGTGAGCT
ATGAGAAAGCGCCACGCTTCCCGAAGGGAGAAAGGCGGACAGGTATCCGGTAAGCGGCAGGGTCGGAACA
GGAGAGCGCACGAGGGAGCTTCCAGGGGGAAACGCCTGGTATCTTTATAGTCCTGTCGGGTTTCGCCACC
TCTGACTTGAGCGTCGATTTTTGTGATGCTCGTCAGGGGGGCGGAGCCTATGGAAAAACGCCAGCAACGC
GGCCTTTTTACGGTTCCTGGCCTTTTGCTGGCCTTTTGCTCACATGTTCTTTCCTGCGTTATCCCCTGAT
TCTGTGGATAACCGTATTACCGCCTTTGAGTGAGCTGATACCGCTCGCCGCAGCCGAACGACCGAGCGCA
GCGAGTCAGTGAGCGAGGAAGCGGAAGAGCGCCCAATACGCAAACCGCCTCTCCCCGCGCGTTGGCCGAT
TCATTAATGCAGCTGGCACGACAGGTTTCCCGACTGGAAAGCGGGCAGTGAGCGCAACGCAATTAATGTG
AGTTAGCTCACTCATTAGGCACCCCAGGCTTTACACTTTATGCTTCCGGCTCGTATGTTGTGTGGAATTG
TGAGCGGATAACAATTTCACACAGGAAACAGCTATGACCATGATTACGCCAAGCGCGCAATTAACCCTCA
CTAAAGGGAACAAAAGCTGGAGCTGCAAGCTTAATGTAGTCTTATGCAATACTCTTGTAGTCTTGCAACA
TGGTAACGATGAGTTAGCAACATGCCTTACAAGGAGAGAAAAAGCACCGTGCATGCCGATTGGTGGAAGT
AAGGTGGTACGATCGTGCCTTATTAGGAAGGCAACAGACGGGTCTGACATGGATTGGACGAACCACTGAA
TTGCCGCATTGCAGAGATATTGTATTTAAGTGCCTAGCTCGATACATAAACGGGTCTCTCTGGTTAGACC
AGATCTGAGCCTGGGAGCTCTCTGGCTAACTAGGGAACCCACTGCTTAAGCCTCAATAAAGCTTGCCTTG
AGTGCTTCAAGTAGTGTGTGCCCGTCTGTTGTGTGACTCTGGTAACTAGAGATCCCTCAGACCCTTTTAG
TCAGTGTGGAAAATCTCTAGCAGTGGCGCCCGAACAGGGACTTGAAAGCGAAAGGGAAACCAGAGGAGCT
CTCTCGACGCAGGACTCGGCTTGCTGAAGCGCGCACGGCAAGAGGCGAGGGGCGGCGACTGGTGAGTACG
CCAAAAATTTTGACTAGCGGAGGCTAGAAGGAGAGAGATGGGTGCGAGAGCGTCAGTATTAAGCGGGGGA
GAATTAGATCGCGATGGGAAAAAATTCGGTTAAGGCCAGGGGGAAAGAAAAAATATAAATTAAAACATAT
AGTATGGGCAAGCAGGGAGCTAGAACGATTCGCAGTTAATCCTGGCCTGTTAGAAACATCAGAAGGCTGT
AGACAAATACTGGGACAGCTACAACCATCCCTTCAGACAGGATCAGAAGAACTTAGATCATTATATAATA
CAGTAGCAACCCTCTATTGTGTGCATCAAAGGATAGAGATAAAAGACACCAAGGAAGCTTTAGACAAGAT
AGAGGAAGAGCAAAACAAAAGTAAGACCACCGCACAGCAAGCGGCCGCTGATCTTCAGACCTGGAGGAGG
AGATATGAGGGACAATTGGAGAAGTGAATTATATAAATATAAAGTAGTAAAAATTGAACCATTAGGAGTA
GCACCCACCAAGGCAAAGAGAAGAGTGGTGCAGAGAGAAAAAAGAGCAGTGGGAATAGGAGCTTTGTTCC
TTGGGTTCTTGGGAGCAGCAGGAAGCACTATGGGCGCAGCGTCAATGACGCTGACGGTACAGGCCAGACA
ATTATTGTCTGGTATAGTGCAGCAGCAGAACAATTTGCTGAGGGCTATTGAGGCGCAACAGCATCTGTTG
CAACTCACAGTCTGGGGCATCAAGCAGCTCCAGGCAAGAATCCTGGCTGTGGAAAGATACCTAAAGGATC
AACAGCTCCTGGGGATTTGGGGTTGCTCTGGAAAACTCATTTGCACCACTGCTGTGCCTTGGAATGCTAG
TTGGAGTAATAAATCTCTGGAACAGATTTGGAATCACACGACCTGGATGGAGTGGGACAGAGAAATTAAC
AATTACACAAGCTTAATACACTCCTTAATTGAAGAATCGCAAAACCAGCAAGAAAAGAATGAACAAGAAT
TATTGGAATTAGATAAATGGGCAAGTTTGTGGAATTGGTTTAACATAACAAATTGGCTGTGGTATATAAA
ATTATTCATAATGATAGTAGGAGGCTTGGTAGGTTTAAGAATAGTTTTTGCTGTACTTTCTATAGTGAAT
AGAGTTAGGCAGGGATATTCACCATTATCGTTTCAGACCCACCTCCCAACCCCGAGGGGACCCAGAGAGG
GCCTATTTCCCATGATTCCTTCATATTTGCATATACGATACAAGGCTGTTAGAGAGATAATTAGAATTAA
TTTGACTGTAAACACAAAGATATTAGTACAAAATACGTGACGTAGAAAGTAATAATTTCTTGGGTAGTTT
GCAGTTTTAAAATTATGTTTTAAAATGGACTATCATATGCTTACCGTAACTTGAAAGTATTTCGATTTCT
TGGCTTTATATATCTTGTGGAAAGGACGAAACACCGTATCGAATGGAACAGCCTGAGTTTTAGAGCTAGA
AATAGCAAGTTAAAATAAGGCTAGTCCGTTATCAACTTGAAAAAGTGGCACCGAGTCGGTGCTTTTTTAA
GCTTGGCGTAACTAGATCTTGAGACAAATGGCAGTATTCATCCACAATTTTAAAAGAAAAGGGGGGATTG
GGGGGTACAGTGCAGGGGAAAGAATAGTAGACATAATAGCAACAGACATACAAACTAAAGAATTACAAAA
ACAAATTACAAAAATTCAAAATTTTCGGGTTTATTACAGGGACAGCAGAGATCCACTTTGGCGCCGGCTC
GAGGGGG
Features (pLannotate 1.2.2; 29 found; start..end, strand, type, name):
     14..80      +  CDS            small t antigen (fragment): SV40 (simian virus 40) small t antigen
    106..317     +  promoter       EF-1α core promoter: core promoter for human elongation factor EF-1α
    318..1256    +  intron         EF-1α intron A: intron upstream of the start codon of human EF-1α
   1278..1877    +  CDS            PuroR (fragment): puromycin N-acetyltransferase; pac from Streptomyces; confers resistance to puromycin
   1893..2481    +  misc_feature   WPRE: woodchuck hepatitis virus posttranscriptional regulatory element
   2532..2551    +  misc_feature   cPPT/CTS (fragment): central polypurine tract and central termination sequence of HIV-1
   2553..2786    +  LTR            3' LTR (ΔU3): self-inactivating 3' long terminal repeat (LTR) from HIV-1
   2864..2985    +  polyA_signal   SV40 poly(A) signal: SV40 polyadenylation signal
   3025..3160    +  rep_origin     SV40 ori: SV40 origin of replication
   3181..3199    -  promoter       T7 promoter: promoter for bacteriophage T7 RNA polymerase
   3207..3362    +  CDS            lacZα (fragment): LacZα fragment of β-galactosidase; lacZ fragment
   3367..3795    +  rep_origin     f1 ori (sequence partly withheld): f1 bacteriophage origin of replication; arrow indicates direction of (+) strand synthesis
   3848..3952    +  promoter       AmpR promoter: bla
   3953..4813    +  CDS            AmpR: β-lactamase; bla; confers resistance to ampicillin, carbenicillin, and related antibiotics
   4984..5572    +  rep_origin     ori: high-copy-number ColE1/pMB1/pBR322/pUC origin of replication
   5755..5847    +  CDS            lacI (fragment): lac repressor; lacI; The lac repressor binds to the lac operator to inhibit transcription in E. coli. This inhibition can be relieved by adding lactose or isopropyl-β-D-thiogalactopyranoside (IPTG).
   5860..5881    +  protein_bind   CAP binding site: CAP binding activates transcription in the presence of cAMP. E. coli catabolite activator protein
   5896..5926    +  promoter       lac promoter: promoter for the E. coli lac operon
   5934..5950    +  protein_bind   lac operator: The lac repressor binds to the lac operator to inhibit transcription in E. coli. This inhibition can be relieved by adding lactose or isopropyl-β-D-thiogalactopyranoside (IPTG). lac repressor encoded by lacI
   5995..6013    +  promoter       T3 promoter: promoter for bacteriophage T3 RNA polymerase
   6041..6267    +  promoter       RSV promoter: Rous sarcoma virus enhancer/promoter
   6268..6448    +  LTR            5' LTR (truncated): truncated 5' long terminal repeat (LTR) from HIV-1
   6495..6620    +  misc_feature   HIV-1 Ψ: packaging signal of human immunodeficiency virus type 1
   6604..6967    +  CDS            HIV-1 gag (fragment): gag protein from human immunodeficiency virus 1; gag
   7113..7346    +  misc_feature   RRE: The Rev response element (RRE) of HIV-1 allows for Rev-dependent mRNA export from the nucleus to the cytoplasm.
   7723..7749    +  CDS            Rev (fragment): human immunodeficiency virus 1 (HIV-1) Rev protein; rev; enhances nuclear export of unspliced and incompletely spliced viral mRNAs
   7753..7993    +  promoter       U6 promoter: RNA polymerase III promoter for human U6 snRNA
   8023..8098    +  misc_RNA       gRNA scaffold: guide RNA scaffold for the Streptococcus pyogenes CRISPR/Cas9 system
   8154..8271    +  misc_feature   cPPT/CTS: central polypurine tract and central termination sequence of HIV-1
