[The description below was written by a language model from this plasmid's Addgene catalogue record and pLannotate feature annotations shown in this document.]
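Description:
ABL2 gRNA (BRDN0001146737) is a third-generation lentiviral single-guide RNA plasmid built on the lentiGuide-Puro backbone and designed to target the human ABL2 gene (also known as ARG or ABLL), with the guide chosen to match multiple annotated ABL2 transcript variants. It is propagated in E. coli as a high-copy plasmid through a ColE1/pUC-type origin with ampicillin selection from the β-lactamase gene. The backbone also carries an f1 origin, an SV40 origin and polyadenylation signal, and residual lac and T7/T3 promoter elements left over from the cloning vector.

The lentiviral transfer cassette begins with an RSV promoter fused to a truncated HIV-1 5' LTR, which makes genomic RNA production Tat-independent. This is followed by the Ψ packaging signal with a partial gag sequence and the Rev response element for Rev-dependent nuclear export. Within the provirus, a human U6 RNA polymerase III promoter drives the ABL2-specific spacer joined to the Streptococcus pyogenes Cas9 guide RNA scaffold. Downstream lies a cPPT/CTS element, which aids nuclear import of the reverse-transcribed genome. An EF-1α core promoter with its intron A then expresses puromycin N-acetyltransferase for selection of transduced mammalian cells, and a WPRE enhances transcript expression. The cassette ends in a self-inactivating ΔU3 3' LTR.

The plasmid does not encode Cas9, so it is meant to be used with a separate Cas9 lentivector or in cells that already express Cas9. It corresponds to an individual guide from a human kinome CRISPR knockout collection and is suited to Cas9-mediated disruption of ABL2 in human cells.
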