Addgene plasmid #77179: ABL2 gRNA (BRDN0001146737)
Purpose: 3rd generation lentiviral gRNA plasmid targeting human ABL2
Depositing lab: John Doench & David Root. Depositing organization: Broad Institute. Publication: Optimized sgRNA design to maximize activity and minimize off-target effects of CRISPR-Cas9. Doench JG, Fusi N, Sullender M, Hegde M, Vaimberg EW, Donovan KF, Smith I, Tothova Z, Wilen C, Orchard R, Virgin HW, Listgarten J, Root DE. Nat Biotechnol. 2016 Jan 18. doi: 10.1038/nbt.3437. PubMed 26780180.
Backbone
  Vector backbone: lentiGuide-Puro
  Backbone manufacturer: Zhang Lab (Addgene plasmid # 52963)
  Vector type: Mammalian Expression, Lentiviral, CRISPR
  Selectable markers: Puromycin
Growth in bacteria
  Bacterial resistance: Ampicillin, 100 μg/mL
  Growth temperature: 37°C
  Growth strain: DH5alpha
  Copy number: High Copy
Gene/Insert
  Gene/Insert name: ABL2 (alt names: ABL2; NM_001136000.2)
  gRNA/shRNA sequence: TATCGAATGGAACAGCCTGA
  Species: H. sapiens (human)
  Entrez Gene: ABL2 (a.k.a. ABLL, ARG)
  Promoter: hU6
  Cloning method: Unknown
  Sequencing primers: 5′ U6-F; 3′ pS2-R
Terms and licenses: Academic/Nonprofit Terms; Industry Terms: Not Available to Industry
Depositor comments: The gRNA was designed to target the following Genbank reference sequence(s): NM_001136000.2,NM_001136001.1,NM_001168236.1,NM_001168237.1,NM_001168238.1,NM_001168239.1,NM_005158.4,NM_007314.3. Note that this plasmid does NOT contain Cas9. It should be used in conjunction with lentiCas9-Blast (Addgene #52962) or otherwise with cell lines already expressing Cas9. Browse the full kinome gRNA library at http://www.addgene.org/pooled-library/broadgpp-human-kinome/ or visit http://www.broadinstitute.org/rnai/public/ for detailed protocols and information.
How to cite: ABL2 gRNA (BRDN0001146737) was a gift from John Doench & David Root (Addgene plasmid # 77179 ; http://n2t.net/addgene:77179 ; RRID:Addgene_77179)
