>Addgene plasmid #77179 | ABL2 gRNA (BRDN0001146737) | depositor partial sequence | sequence record 144639 | Target Sequence
TATCGAATGGAACAGCCTGA
