>Addgene plasmid #77179 | ABL2 gRNA (BRDN0001146737) | addgene partial sequence | sequence record 187265 | hU6-F
TAGAAAGTAATAATTTCTTGGGTAGTTTGCAGTTTTAAAATTATGTTTTAAAATGGACTATCATATGCTT
ACCGTAACTTGAAAGTATTTCGATTTCTTGGCTTTATATATCTTGTGGAAAGGACGAAACACCGTATCGA
ATGGAACAGCCTGAGTTTTAGAGCTAGAAATAGCAAGTTAAAATAAGGCTAGTCCGTTATCAACTTGAAA
AAGTGGCACCGAGTCGGTGCTTTTTTAAGCTTGGCGTAACTAGATCTTGAGACAAATGGCAGTATTCATC
CACAATTTTAAAAGAAAAGGGGGGATTGGGGGGTACAGTGCAGGGGAAAGAATAGTAGACATAATAGCAA
CAGACATACAAACTAAAGAATTACAAAAACAAATTACAAAAATTCAAAATTTTCGGGTTTATTACAGGGA
CAGCAGAGATCCACTTTGGCGCCGGCTCGAGGGGGCCCGGGTGCAAAGATGGATAAAGTTTTAAACAGAG
AGGAATCTTTGCAGCTAATGGACCTTCTAGGTCTTGAAAGGAGTGGGAATTGGCTCCGGTGCCCGTCAGT
GGGCAGAGCG
